>Addgene plasmid #223816 | pET50delCT_Vipp1_H1-6 | addgene full sequence | sequence record 485241 | Addgene NGS Result
GCAAGCAGCAGATTACGCGCAGAAAAAAAGGATCTCAAGAAGATCCTTTGATCTTTTCTACGGGGTCTGA
CGCTCAGTGGAACGAAAACTCACGTTAAGGGATTTTGGTCATGAACAATAAAACTGTCTGCTTACATAAA
CAGTAATACAAGGGGTGTTATGAGCCATATTCAACGGGAAACGTCTTGCTCTAGGCCGCGATTAAATTCC
AACATGGATGCTGATTTATATGGGTATAAATGGGCTCGCGATAATGTCGGGCAATCAGGTGCGACAATCT
ATCGATTGTATGGGAAGCCCGATGCGCCAGAGTTGTTTCTGAAACATGGCAAAGGTAGCGTTGCCAATGA
TGTTACAGATGAGATGGTCAGACTAAACTGGCTGACGGAATTTATGCCTCTTCCGACCATCAAGCATTTT
ATCCGTACTCCTGATGATGCATGGTTACTCACCACTGCGATCCCCGGCAAAACAGCATTCCAGGTATTAG
AAGAATATCCTGATTCAGGTGAAAATATTGTTGATGCGCTGGCAGTGTTCCTGCGCCGGTTGCATTCGAT
TCCTGTTTGTAATTGTCCTTTTAACAGTGATCGCGTATTTCGTCTCGCTCAGGCGCAATCACGAATGAAT
AACGGTTTGGTTGATGCGAGTGATTTTGATGACGAGCGTAATGGCTGGCCTGTTGAACAAGTCTGGAAAG
AAATGCATAAACTTTTGCCATTCTCACCGGATTCAGTCGTCACTCATGGTGATTTCTCACTTGATAACCT
TATTTTTGACGAGGGGAAATTAATAGGTTGTATTGATGTTGGACGAGTCGGAATCGCAGACCGATACCAG
GATCTTGCCATCCTATGGAACTGCCTCGGTGAGTTTTCTCCTTCATTACAGAAACGGCTTTTTCAAAAAT
ATGGTATTGATAATCCTGATATGAATAAATTGCAGTTTCATTTGATGCTCGATGAGTTTTTCTAAGAATT
AATTCATGAGCGGATACATATTTGAATGTATTTAGAAAAATAAACAAATAGGGGTTCCGCGCACATTTCC
CCGAAAAGTGCCACCTAAATTGTAAGCGTTAATATTTTGTTAAAATTCGCGTTAAATTTTTGTTAAATCA
GCTCATTTTTTAACCAATAGGCCGAAATCGGCAAAATCCCTTATAAATCAAAAGAATAGACCGAGATAGG
GT
[37 nt withheld, positions 1193-1229]
AAAGAACGTGGACTCCAACGTCAAAGG
[49 nt withheld, positions 1257-1305]
T
[91 nt withheld, positions 1307-1397]
G
[124 nt withheld, positions 1399-1522]
CCCATTCGCCAATCCGGATATAGTTCCTCCTTTCAGCAAAAAACCCCTCAAGACCCGTTTAGAGGCCCCA
AGGGGTTATGCTAGTTATTGCTCAGCGGTGGCAGCAGCCAACTCAGCTTCCTTTCGGGCTTTGTTTAGCA
GCCTAGGTTAATTAAGCCTCGAGAGCAGCAGAAGTAGAGCTGTCCATGTGCTGGCGTTCGAATTTAGCAG
CAGCGGTTTCTTTACTACCGCGTGGCACCAGAGCGAGCTCTGCGGCCGCAAGCTTGTCGACGGACGTCGG
GCGCGCCAAGGCCTGTACAGAATTCGGATCCTTAATGGTGATGGTGGTGATGGGGTCCCTGAAAGAGGAC
TTCAAGAGCCGCCAGATTATTTAACCGACGACGTAGGTCGTCCAATTCCTGGTCAATCACCGCATCATCT
TGACTGGCATTATTAGCTGGTACTGAGGAATCAACAGGAGCCGCTTCGAGTTGGGGCGTAGCGGCAGAGG
TTCCCGGTAATGCTCCACCGGCCATGGAAGCTTTCAGGGCGGCCAACTCGTCTTCTACCCCACTGCTGGC
TTCCAACTGGGCAAACTGGTTCTCGATGCCAAAGCCGGCTAACTCCCCTGCCGCTTGGGAAGTGGCTTCC
ATATCCAGTACCTTGTTCTCCATCCGTTCAAAAGCACTAGTAGCACTGCTAGTACCTAAGCCCCCGAGGG
TTTGCTGCAGTTCAGCATTAGCCTTGGCCGCTTTGGCCCTGGCCTGCAACATATTTTTCTTGGTTTTAGC
TTCGGAAATTTTTGCTTCTAGAGCCGCGAGGTTGCGACGGAGATTCTCCGACATGGTCCTCTGTTGGGCT
AGCTGGGTTTGGTACGCCGCCGCCGTATCTGTCAGACTTTTTTTGCGGGCCAGGGCTTCCCTAGCCAAAT
TTTCTTCCCCATTGGTGAGGGCTAATTTTGCCCGGTCTTCCCATTTCTTGGCTTCCTGGGTGTCTTGGTT
AAGACGTTGCTCTGTTCGTTTTTCTTCGGCGATCGTGCGGGCAACGGCCTGGCGGAGTTGCACCAGGTCT
TCCTGCATATCGATCACGGCCTGTTCCAGAACTTTTTCTGGATCCATATGTATATCTCCTTCTTAAAGTT
AAACAAAATTATTTCTAGAGGGGAATTGTTATCCGCTCACAATTCCCCTATAGTGAGTCGTATTAATTTC
GCGGGATCGAGATCGATCTCGATCCTCTACGCCGGACGCATCGTGGCCGGCATCACCGGCGCCACAGGTG
CGGTTGCTGGCGCCTATATCGCCGACATCACCGATGGGGAAGATCGGGCTCGCCACTTCGGGCTCATGAG
CGCTTGTTTCGGCGTGGGTATGGTGGCAGGCCCCGTGGCCGGGGGACTGTTGGGCGCCATCTCCTTGCAT
GCACCATTCCTTGCGGCGGCGGTGCTCAACGGCCTCAACCTACTACTGGGCTGCTTCCTAATGCAGGAGT
CGCATAAGGGAGAGCGTCGAGATCCCGGACACCATCGAATGGCGCAAAACCTTTCGCGGTATGGCATGAT
AGCGCCCGGAAGAGAGTCAATTCAGGGTGGTGAATGTGAAACCAGTAACGTTATACGATGTCGCAGAGTA
TGCCGGTGTCTCTTATCAGACCGTTTCCCGCGTGGTAAACCAGGCCAGCCACGTTTCTGCGAAAACGCGG
GAAAAAGTGGAAGCGGCGATGGCGGAGCTGAATTACATTCCCAACCGCGTGGCACAACAACTGGCGGGCA
AACAGTCGTTGCTGATTGGCGTTACCACCTCCAGTCTGGCCCTGCACGCGCCGTCGCAAATTGTCGCGGC
GATTAAATCTCGCGCCGATCAACTGGGTGCCAGCGTGGTGGTGTCGATGGTAGAACGAAGCGGCGTCGAA
GCCTGTAAAGCGGCGGTGCACAATCTTCTCGCGCAACGCGTCAGTGGGCTGATCATTAACTATCCGCTGG
ATGACCAGGATGCCATTGCTGTGGAAGCTGCCTGCACTAATGTTCCGGCGTTATTTCTTGATGTCTCTGA
CCAGACACCCATCAACAGTATTATTTTCTCCCATGAAGACGGTACGCGACTGGGCGTGGAGCATCTGGTC
GCATTGGGTCACCAGCAAATCGCGCTGTTAGCGGGCCCATTAAGTTCTGTCTCGGCGCGTCTGCGTCTGG
CTGGCTGGCATAAATATCTCACTCGCAATCAAATTCAGCCGATAGCGGAACGGGAAGGCGACTGGAGTGC
CATGTCCGGTTTTCAACAAACCATGCAAATGCTGAATGAGGGCATCGTTCCCACTGCGATGCTGGTTGCC
AACGATCAGATGGCGCTGGGCGCAATGCGCGCCATTACCGAGTCCGGGCTGCGCGTTGGTGCGGACATCT
CGGTAGTGGGATACGACGATACCGAAGACAGCTCATGTTATATCCCGCCGTTAACCACCATCAAACAGGA
TTTTCGCCTGCTGGGGCAAACCAGCGTGGACCGCTTGCTGCAACTCTCTCAGGGCCAGGCGGTGAAGGGC
AATCAGCTGTTGCCCGTCTCACTGGTGAAAAGAAAAACCACCCTGGCGCCCAATACGCAAACCGCCTCTC
CCCGCGCGTTGGCCGATTCATTAATGCAGCTGGCACGACAGGTTTCCCGACTGGAAAGCGGGCAGTGAGC
GCAACGCAATTAATGTAAGTTAGCTCACTCATTAGGCACCGGGATCTCGACCGATGCCCTTGAGAGCCTT
CAACCCAGTCAGCTCCTTCCGGTGGGCGCGGGGCATGACTAGCATGATCGTGCTCCTGTCGTTGAGGACC
CGGCTAGGCTGGCGGGGTTGCCTTACTGGTTAGCAGAATGAATCACCGATACGCGAGCGAACGTGAAGCG
ACTGCTGCTGCAAAACGTCTGCGACCTGAGCAACAACATGAATGGTCTTCGGTTTCCGTGTTTCGTAAAG
TCTGGAAACGCGGAAGTCAGCGCCCTGCACCATTATGTTCCGGATCTGCATCGCAGGATGCTGCTGGCTA
CCCTGTGGAACACCTACATCTGTATTAACGAAGCGCTGGCATTGACCCTGAGTGATTTTTCTCTGGTCCC
GCCGCATCCATACCGCCAGTTGTTTACCCTCACAACGTTCCAGTAACCGGGCATGTTCATCATCAGTAAC
CCGTATCGTGAGCATCCTCTCTCGTTTCATCGGTATCATTACCCCCATGAACAGAAATCCCCCTTACACG
GAGGCATCAGTGACCAAACAGGAAAAAACCGCCCTTAACATGGCCCGCTTTATCAGAAGCCAGACATTAA
CGCTTCTGGAGAAACTCAACGAGCTGGACGCGGATGAACAGGCAGACATCTGTGAATCGCTTCACGACCA
CGCTGATGAGCTTTACCGCAGCTGCCTCGCGCGTTTCGGTGATGACGGTGAAAACCTCTGACACATGCAG
CTCCCGGAGACGGTCACAGCTTGTCTGTAAGCGGATGCCGGGAGCAGACAAGCCCGTCAGGGCGCGTCAG
CGGGTGTTGGCGGGTGTCGGGGCGCAGCCATGACCCAGTCACGTAGCGATAGCGGAGTGTATACTGGCTT
AACTATGCGGCATCAGAGCAGATTGTACTGAGAGTGCACCATTGCGGTGTGAAATACCGCACAGATGCGT
AAGGAGAAAATACCGCATCAGGCGCTCTTCCGCTTCCTCGCTCACTGACTCGCTGCGCTCGGTCGTTCGG
CTGCGGCGAGCGGTATCAGCTCACTCAAAGGCGGTAATACGGTTATCCACAGAATCAGGGGATAACGCAG
GAAAGAACATGTGAGCAAAAGGCCAGCAAAAGGCCAGGAACCGTAAAAAGGCCGCGTTGCTGGCGTTTTT
CCATAGGCTCCGCCCCCCTGACGAGCATCACAAAAATCGACGCTCAAGTCAGAGGTGGCGAAACCCGACA
GGACTATAAAGATACCAGGCGTTTCCCCCTGGAAGCTCCCTCGTGCGCTCTCCTGTTCCGACCCTGCCGC
TTACCGGATACCTGTCCGCCTTTCTCCCTTCGGGAAGCGTGGCGCTTTCTCATAGCTCACGCTGTAGGTA
TCTCAGTTCGGTGTAGGTCGTTCGCTCCAAGCTGGGCTGTGTGCACGAACCCCCCGTTCAGCCCGACCGC
TGCGCCTTATCCGGTAACTATCGTCTTGAGTCCAACCCGGTAAGACACGACTTATCGCCACTGGCAGCAG
CCACTGGTAACAGGATTAGCAGAGCGAGGTATGTAGGCGGTGCTACAGAGTTCTTGAAGTGGTGGCCTAA
CTACGGCTACACTAGAAGGACAGTATTTGGTATCTGCGCTCTGCTGAAGCCAGTTACCTTCGGAAAAAGA
GTTGGTAGCTCTTGATCCGGCAAACAAACCACCGCTGGTAGCGGTGGTTTTTTTGTTT
Features (pLannotate 1.2.2; 20 found; start..end, strand, type, name):
    160..975     +  CDS            KanR: aminoglycoside phosphotransferase; aph(3')-Ia; confers resistance to kanamycin in bacteria or G418 (Geneticin®) in eukaryotes
    984..1041    -  promoter       AmpR promoter (fragment): bla
   1094..1522    -  rep_origin     f1 ori (sequence partly withheld): f1 bacteriophage origin of replication; arrow indicates direction of (+) strand synthesis
   1559..1606    -  terminator     T7 terminator: transcription terminator for bacteriophage T7 RNA polymerase
   1614..1657    -  CDS            SET1 (fragment): solubility-enhancement tag derived from T7 phage gene 10B
   1701..1745    -  CDS            S-Tag: affinity and epitope tag derived from pancreatic ribonuclease A
   1855..1878    -  CDS            HRV 3C site: recognition and cleavage site for human rhinovirus 3C and PreScission proteases
   1885..2616    -  CDS            Y617_SYNY3 (fragment): Experimental evidence at protein level: Swiss-Prot protein existence level 1. From Synechocystis sp. (strain PCC 6803 / Kazusa).
   2627..2649    -  RBS            RBS: efficient ribosome binding site from bacteriophage T7 gene 10 (Olins and Rangwala, 1989)
   2664..2688    -  protein_bind   lac operator: The lac repressor binds to the lac operator to inhibit transcription in E. coli. This inhibition can be relieved by adding lactose or isopropyl-β-D-thiogalactopyranoside (IPTG). lac repressor encoded by lacI
   2689..2707    -  promoter       T7 promoter: promoter for bacteriophage T7 RNA polymerase
   2733..3012    +  CDS            TcR (fragment): tetracycline efflux protein; tet; confers resistance to tetracycline
   3020..3097    +  promoter       lacI promoter: lacI
   3098..4180    +  CDS            lacI: lac repressor; lacI; The lac repressor binds to the lac operator to inhibit transcription in E. coli. This inhibition can be relieved by adding lactose or isopropyl-β-D-thiogalactopyranoside (IPTG).
   4193..4214    +  protein_bind   CAP binding site: CAP binding activates transcription in the presence of cAMP. E. coli catabolite activator protein
   4229..4293    +  CDS            TcR (fragment): tetracycline efflux protein; tet; confers resistance to tetracycline
   4355..4735    -  CDS            YPB1_ECOLX: Protein predicted: Swiss-Prot protein existence level 4. From Escherichia coli.
   4752..4943    +  CDS            rop: Rop protein, which maintains plasmids at low copy number; rop
   5045..5184    +  misc_feature   bom: basis of mobility region from pBR322
   5370..38      -  rep_origin     ori (across the origin): high-copy-number ColE1/pMB1/pBR322/pUC origin of replication
