>Addgene plasmid #223816 | pET50delCT_Vipp1_H1-6 Sequencing Result | analyzer sequence | sequence record 448069
GCAAGCAGCAGATTACGCGCAGAAAAAAAGGATTTCAAGAAGATCCTTTGATCTTTTCTACGGGGTCTGA
CGCTCAGTGGAACGAAAACTCACGTTAAGGGATTTTGGTCATGAACAATAAAACTGTCTGCTTACATAAA
CAGTAATACAAGGGGTGTTATGAGCCATATTCAACGGGAAACGTCTTGCTCTAGGCCGCGATTAAATTCC
AACATGGATGCTGATTTATATGGGTATAAATGGGCTCGCGATAATGTCGGGCAATCAGGTGCGACAATCT
ATCGATTGTATGGGAAGCCCGATGCGCCAGAGTTGTTTCTGAAACATGGCAAAGGTAGCGTTGCCAATGA
TGTTACAGATGAGATGGTCAGACTAAACTGGCTGACGGAATTTATGCCTCTTCCGACCATCAAGCATTTT
ATCCGTACTCCTGATGATGCATGGTTACTCACCACTGCGATCCCCGGCAAAACAGCATTCCAGGTATTAG
AAGAATATCCTGATTCAGGTGAAAATATTGTTGATGCGCTGGCAGTGTTCCTGCGCCGGTTGCATTCGAT
TCCTGTTTGTAATTGTCCTTTTAACAGTGATCGCGTATTTCGTCTCGCTCAGGCGCAATCACGAATGAAT
AACGGTTTGGTTGATGCGAGTGATTTTGATGACGAGCGTAATGGCTGGCCTGTTGAACAAGTCTGGAAAG
AAATGCATAAACTTTTGCCATTCTCACCGGATTCAGTCGTCACTCATGGTGATTTCTCACTTGATAACCT
TATTTTTGACGAGGGGAAATTAATAGGTTGTATTGATGTTGGACGAGTCGGAATCGCAGACCGATACCAG
GATCTTGCCATCCTATGGAACTGCCTCGGTGAGTTTTCTCCTTCATTACAGAAACGGCTTTTTCAAAAAT
ATGGTATTGATAATCCTGATATGAATAAATTGCAGTTTCATTTGATGCTCGATGAGTTTTTCTAAGAATT
AATTCATGAGCGGATACATATTTGAATGTATTTAGAAAAATAAACAAATAGGGGTTCCGCGCACATTTCC
CCGAAAAGTGCCACCTAAATTGTAAGCGTTAATATTTTGTTAAAATTCGCGTTAAATTTTTGTTAAATCA
GCTCATTTTTTAACCAATAGGCCGAAATCGGCAAAATCCCTTATAAATCAAAAGAATAGACCGAGATAGG
GT
[37 nt withheld, positions 1193-1229]
AAAGAACGTGGACTCCAACGTCAAAGG
[49 nt withheld, positions 1257-1305]
T
[91 nt withheld, positions 1307-1397]
G
[124 nt withheld, positions 1399-1522]
CCCATTCGCCAATCCGGATATAGTTCCTCCTTTCAGCAAAAAACCCCTCAAGACCCGTTTAGAGGCCCCA
AGGGGTTATGCTAGTTATTGCTCAGCGGTGGCAGCAGCCAACTCAGCTTCCTTTCGGGCTTTGTTTAGCA
GCCTAGGTTAATTAAGCCTCGAGAGCAGCAGAAGTAGAGCTGTCCATGTGCTGGCGTTCGAATTTAGCAG
CAGCGGTTTCTTTACTACCGCGTGGCACCAGAGCGAGCTCTGCGGCCGCAAGCTTGTCGACGGACGTCGG
GCGCGCCAAGGCCTGTACAGAATTCGGATCCTTAATGGTGATGGTGGTGATGGGGTCCCTGAAAGAGGAC
TTCAAGAGCCGCATTTAACCGACGACGTAGGTCGTCCAATTCCTGGTCAATCACCGCATCATCTTGACTG
GCATTATTAGCTGGTACTGAGGAATCAACAGGAGCCGCTTCGAGTTGGGGCGTAGCGGCAGAGGTTCCCG
GTAATGCTCCACCGGCCATGGAAGCTTTCAGGGCGGCCAACTCGTCTTCTACCCCACTGCTGGCTTCCAA
CTGGGCAAACTGGTTCTCGATGCCAAAGCCGGCTAACTCCCCTGCCGCTTGGGAAGTGGCTTCCATATCC
AGTACCTTGTTCTCCATCCGTTCAAAAGCACTAGTAGCACTGCTAGTACCTAAGCCCCCGAGGGTTTGCT
GCAGTTCAGCATTAGCCTTGGCCGCTTTGGCCCTGGCCTGCAACATATTTTTCTTGGTTTTAGCTTCGGA
AATTTTTGCTTCTAGAGCCGCGAGGTTGCGACGGAGATTCTCCGACATGGTCCTCTGTTGGGCTAGCTGG
GTTTGGTACGCCGCCGCCGTATCTGTCAGACTTTTTTTGCGGGCCAGGGCTTCCCTAGCCAAATTTTCTT
CCCCATTGGTGAGGGCTAATTTTGCCCGGTCTTCCCATTTCTTGGCTTCCTGGGTGTCTTGGTTAAGACG
TTGCTCTGTTCGTTTTTCTTCGGCGATCGTGCGGGCAACGGCCTGGCGGAGTTGCACCAGGTCTTCCTGC
ATATCGATCACGGCCTGTTCCAGAACTTTTTCTGGATCCATATGTATATCTCCTTCTTAAAGTTAAACAA
AATTATTTCTAGAGGGGAATTGTTATCCGCTCACAATTCCCCTATAGTGAGTCGTATTAATTTCGCGGGA
TCGAGATCGATCTCGATCCTCTACGCCGGACGCATCGTGGCCGGCATCACCGGCGCCACAGGTGCGGTTG
CTGGCGCCTATATCGCCGACATCACCGATGGGGAAGATCGGGCTCGCCACTTCGGGCTCATGAGCGCTTG
TTTCGGCGTGGGTATGGTGGCAGGCCCCGTGGCCGGGGGACTGTTGGGCGCCATCTCCTTGCATGCACCA
TTCCTTGCGGCGGCGGTGCTCAACGGCCTCAACCTACTACTGGGCTGCTTCCTAATGCAGGAGTCGCATA
AGGGAGAGCGTCGAGATCCCGGACACCATCGAATGGCGCAAAACCTTTCGCGGTATGGCATGATAGCGCC
CGGAAGAGAGTCAATTCAGGGTGGTGAATGTGAAACCAGTAACGTTATACGATGTCGCAGAGTATGCCGG
TGTCTCTTATCAGACCGTTTCCCGCGTGGTAAACCAGGCCAGCCACGTTTCTGCGAAAACGCGGGAAAAA
GTGGAAGCGGCGATGGCGGAGCTGAATTACATTCCCAACCGCGTGGCACAACAACTGGCGGGCAAACAGT
CGTTGCTGATTGGCGTTACCACCTCCAGTCTGGCCCTGCACGCGCCGTCGCAAATTGTCGCGGCGATTAA
ATCTCGCGCCGATCAACTGGGTGCCAGCGTGGTGGTGTCGATGGTAGAACGAAGCGGCGTCGAAGCCTGT
AAAGCGGCGGTGCACAATCTTCTCGCGCAACGCGTCAGTGGGCTGATCATTAACTATCCGCTGGATGACC
AGGATGCCATTGCTGTGGAAGCTGCCTGCACTAATGTTCCGGCGTTATTTCTTGATGTCTCTGACCAGAC
ACCCATCAACAGTATTATTTTCTCCCATGAAGACGGTACGCGACTGGGCGTGGAGCATCTGGTCGCATTG
GGTCACCAGCAAATCGCGCTGTTAGCGGGCCCATTAAGTTCTGTCTCGGCGCGTCTGCGTCTGGCTGGCT
GGCATAAATATCTCACTCGCAATCAAATTCAGCCGATAGCGGAACGGGAAGGCGACTGGAGTGCCATGTC
CGGTTTTCAACAAACCATGCAAATGCTGAATGAGGGCATCGTTCCCACTGCGATGCTGGTTGCCAACGAT
CAGATGGCGCTGGGCGCAATGCGCGCCATTACCGAGTCCGGGCTGCGCGTTGGTGCGGACATCTCGGTAG
TGGGATACGACGATACCGAAGACAGCTCATGTTATATCCCGCCGTTAACCACCATCAAACAGGATTTTCG
CCTGCTGGGGCAAACCAGCGTGGACCGCTTGCTGCAACTCTCTCAGGGCCAGGCGGTGAAGGGCAATCAG
CTGTTGCCCGTCTCACTGGTGAAAAGAAAAACCACCCTGGCGCCCAATACGCAAACCGCCTCTCCCCGCG
CGTTGGCCGATTCATTAATGCAGCTGGCACGACAGGTTTCCCGACTGGAAAGCGGGCAGTGAGCGCAACG
CAATTAATGTAAGTTAGCTCACTCATTAGGCACCGGGATCTCGACCGATGCCCTTGAGAGCCTTCAACCC
AGTCAGCTCCTTCCGGTGGGCGCGGGGCATGACTAGCATGATCGTGCTCCTGTCGTTGAGGACCCGGCTA
GGCTGGCGGGGTTGCCTTACTGGTTAGCAGAATGAATCACCGATACGCGAGCGAACGTGAAGCGACTGCT
GCTGCAAAACGTCTGCGACCTGAGCAACAACATGAATGGTCTTCGGTTTCCGTGTTTCGTAAAGTCTGGA
AACGCGGAAGTCAGCGCCCTGCACCATTATGTTCCGGATCTGCATCGCAGGATGCTGCTGGCTACCCTGT
GGAACACCTACATCTGTATTAACGAAGCGCTGGCATTGACCCTGAGTGATTTTTCTCTGGTCCCGCCGCA
TCCATACCGCCAGTTGTTTACCCTCACAACGTTCCAGTAACCGGGCATGTTCATCATCAGTAACCCGTAT
CGTGAGCATCCTCTCTCGTTTCATCGGTATCATTACCCCCATGAACAGAAATCCCCCTTACACGGAGGCA
TCAGTGACCAAACAGGAAAAAACCGCCCTTAACATGGCCCGCTTTATCAGAAGCCAGACATTAACGCTTC
TGGAGAAACTCAACGAGCTGGACGCGGATGAACAGGCAGACATCTGTGAATCGCTTCACGACCACGCTGA
TGAGCTTTACCGCAGCTGCCTCGCGCGTTTCGGTGATGACGGTGAAAACCTCTGACACATGCAGCTCCCG
GAGACGGTCACAGCTTGTCTGTAAGCGGATGCCGGGAGCAGACAAGCCCGTCAGGGCGCGTCAGCGGGTG
TTGGCGGGTGTCGGGGCGCAGCCATGACCCAGTCACGTAGCGATAGCGGAGTGTATACTGGCTTAACTAT
GCGGCATCAGAGCAGATTGTACTGAGAGTGCACCATTGCGGTGTGAAATACCGCACAGATGCGTAAGGAG
AAAATACCGCATCAGGCGCTCTTCCGCTTCCTCGCTCACTGACTCGCTGCGCTCGGTCGTTCGGCTGCGG
CGAGCGGTATCAGCTCACTCAAAGGCGGTAATACGGTTATCCACAGAATCAGGGGATAACGCAGGAAAGA
ACATGTGAGCAAAAGGCCAGCAAAAGGCCAGGAACCGTAAAAAGGCCGCGTTGCTGGCGTTTTTCCATAG
GCTCCGCCCCCCTGACGAGCATCACAAAAATCGACGCTCAAGTCAGAGGTGGCGAAACCCGACAGGACTA
TAAAGATACCAGGCGTTTCCCCCTGGAAGCTCCCTCGTGCGCTCTCCTGTTCCGACCCTGCCGCTTACCG
GATACCTGTCCGCCTTTCTCCCTTCGGGAAGCGTGGCGCTTTCTCATAGCTCACGCTGTAGGTATCTCAG
TTCGGTGTAGGTCGTTCGCTCCAAGCTGGGCTGTGTGCACGAACCCCCCGTTCAGCCCGACCGCTGCGCC
TTATCCGGTAACTATCGTCTTGAGTCCAACCCGGTAAGACACGACTTATCGCCACTGGCAGCAGCCACTG
GTAACAGGATTAGCAGAGCGAGGTATGTAGGCGGTGCTACAGAGTTCTTGAAGTGGTGGCCTAACTACGG
CTACACTAGAAGGACAGTATTTGGTATCTGCGCTCTGCTGAAGCCAGTTACCTTCGGAAAAAGAGTTGGT
AGCTCTTGATCCGGCAAACAAACCACCGCTGGTAGCGGTGGTTTTTTTGTTT
Features (pLannotate 1.2.2; 20 found; start..end, strand, type, name):
    160..975     +  CDS            KanR: aminoglycoside phosphotransferase; aph(3')-Ia; confers resistance to kanamycin in bacteria or G418 (Geneticin®) in eukaryotes
    984..1041    -  promoter       AmpR promoter (fragment): bla
   1094..1522    -  rep_origin     f1 ori (sequence partly withheld): f1 bacteriophage origin of replication; arrow indicates direction of (+) strand synthesis
   1559..1606    -  terminator     T7 terminator: transcription terminator for bacteriophage T7 RNA polymerase
   1614..1657    -  CDS            SET1 (fragment): solubility-enhancement tag derived from T7 phage gene 10B
   1701..1745    -  CDS            S-Tag: affinity and epitope tag derived from pancreatic ribonuclease A
   1855..1878    -  CDS            HRV 3C site: recognition and cleavage site for human rhinovirus 3C and PreScission proteases
   1885..2610    -  CDS            Y617_SYNY3 (fragment): Experimental evidence at protein level: Swiss-Prot protein existence level 1. From Synechocystis sp. (strain PCC 6803 / Kazusa).
   2621..2643    -  RBS            RBS: efficient ribosome binding site from bacteriophage T7 gene 10 (Olins and Rangwala, 1989)
   2658..2682    -  protein_bind   lac operator: The lac repressor binds to the lac operator to inhibit transcription in E. coli. This inhibition can be relieved by adding lactose or isopropyl-β-D-thiogalactopyranoside (IPTG). lac repressor encoded by lacI
   2683..2701    -  promoter       T7 promoter: promoter for bacteriophage T7 RNA polymerase
   2727..3006    +  CDS            TcR (fragment): tetracycline efflux protein; tet; confers resistance to tetracycline
   3014..3091    +  promoter       lacI promoter: lacI
   3092..4174    +  CDS            lacI: lac repressor; lacI; The lac repressor binds to the lac operator to inhibit transcription in E. coli. This inhibition can be relieved by adding lactose or isopropyl-β-D-thiogalactopyranoside (IPTG).
   4187..4208    +  protein_bind   CAP binding site: CAP binding activates transcription in the presence of cAMP. E. coli catabolite activator protein
   4223..4287    +  CDS            TcR (fragment): tetracycline efflux protein; tet; confers resistance to tetracycline
   4349..4729    -  CDS            YPB1_ECOLX: Protein predicted: Swiss-Prot protein existence level 4. From Escherichia coli.
   4746..4937    +  CDS            rop: Rop protein, which maintains plasmids at low copy number; rop
   5039..5178    +  misc_feature   bom: basis of mobility region from pBR322
   5364..38      -  rep_origin     ori (across the origin): high-copy-number ColE1/pMB1/pBR322/pUC origin of replication
