[The description below was written by a language model from this plasmid's Addgene catalogue record and pLannotate feature annotations shown in this document.]
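Description:
pET50delCT_Vipp1_H1-6 is a bacterial expression plasmid built on a pET50 backbone for producing a truncated form of Vipp1 (also called IM30) from Synechocystis sp. PCC 6803 in E. coli. It replicates from a ColE1/pBR322-type origin accompanied by the rop gene and bom region, consistent with its low-copy listing, and is selected with kanamycin through an aph(3')-Ia resistance gene. An f1 phage origin is also present, along with backbone remnants such as tetracycline-resistance gene fragments and an AmpR promoter fragment that have no functional role.

The insert sits in a standard pET cassette: a T7 promoter with an adjacent lac operator, the T7 gene 10 ribosome binding site, the Vipp1 coding fragment and a T7 terminator. A plasmid-borne lacI gene supplies repressor, so expression is IPTG-inducible in hosts that provide T7 RNA polymerase. According to the record, helix 0 has been removed, leaving helices 1–6. An HRV 3C (PreScission) protease site follows directly downstream of the coding region, matching the stated design of a C-terminal 6xHis tag that can be cleaved off after affinity purification. The His tag itself is not annotated in the feature tables; it presumably lies in the unannotated stretch after the 3C site. An S-Tag and a SET1 fragment are detected further downstream, but the record does not indicate whether they are translated as part of the product.

Two sequence records are provided, differing by six nucleotides within the annotated Vipp1 region but otherwise showing identical features. The associated work concerns the structural basis of Vipp1 membrane binding and assembly, so the plasmid's likely use is producing recombinant protein for such studies.
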