Addgene plasmid #223816: pET50delCT_Vipp1_H1-6
Purpose: Bacterial expression of Vipp1 H1-6 with C-terminal 6x His-Tag and 3C cleavage site
Depositing lab: Carsten Sachse. Depositing organization: Forschungszentrum Juelich GmbH. Publication: Structural basis for Vipp1 membrane binding: from loose coats and carpets to ring and rod assemblies. Junglas B, Kartte D, Kutzner M, Hellmann N, Ritter I, Schneider D, Sachse C. Nat Struct Mol Biol. 2025 Mar;32(3):555-570. doi: 10.1038/s41594-024-01399-z. Epub 2024 Oct 8. PubMed 39379528.
Backbone
  Vector backbone: pET50
  Vector type: Bacterial Expression
Growth in bacteria
  Bacterial resistance: Kanamycin, 50 μg/mL
  Growth temperature: 37°C
  Growth strain: DH5alpha
  Copy number: Low Copy
Gene/Insert
  Gene/Insert name: Vipp1 (alt name: IM30)
  Species: Synechocystis sp. PCC6803
  Mutation: truncation of helix 0
  Tag / fusion protein: 6xHis (C terminal on insert)
Terms and licenses: Academic/Nonprofit Terms; Industry Terms: Not Available to Industry
How to cite: pET50delCT_Vipp1_H1-6 was a gift from Carsten Sachse (Addgene plasmid # 223816 ; http://n2t.net/addgene:223816 ; RRID:Addgene_223816)
